>Addgene plasmid #242707 | pLenti-shDLD #2 | addgene full sequence | sequence record 487607 | Addgene NGS Result
TTGGGGTTGCGCCTTTTCCAAGGCAGCCCTGGGTTTGCGCAGGGACGCGGCTGCTCTGGGCGTGGTTCCG
GGAAACGCAGCGGCGCCGACCCTGGGTCTCGCACATTCTTCACGTCCGTTCGCAGCGTCACCCGGATCTT
CGCCGCTACCCTTGTGGGCCCCCCGGCGACGCTTCCTGCTCCGCCCCTAAGTCGGGAAGGTTCCTTGCGG
TTCGCGGCGTGCCGGACGTGACAAACGGAAGCCGCACGTCTCACTAGTACCCTCGCAGACGGACAGCGCC
AGGGAGCAATGGCAGCGCGCCGACCGCGATGGGCTGTGGCCAATAGCGGCTGCTCAGCAGGGCGCGCCGA
GAGCAGCGGCCGGGAAGGGGCGGTGCGGGAGGCGGGGTGTGGGGCGGTAGTGTGGGCCCTGTTCCTGCCC
GCGCGGTGTTCCGCATTCTGCAAGCCTCCGGAGCGCACGTCGGCAGTCGGCTCCCTCGTTGACCGAATCA
CCGACCTCTCTCCCCAGGGGGATCCACCGGAGCTTACCATGACCGAGTACAAGCCCACGGTGCGCCTCGC
CACCCGCGACGACGTCCCCAGGGCCGTACGCACCCTCGCCGCCGCGTTCGCCGACTACCCCGCCACGCGC
CACACCGTCGATCCGGACCGCCACATCGAGCGGGTCACCGAGCTGCAAGAACTCTTCCTCACGCGCGTCG
GGCTCGACATCGGCAAGGTGTGGGTCGCGGACGACGGCGCCGCGGTGGCGGTCTGGACCACGCCGGAGAG
CGTCGAAGCGGGGGCGGTGTTCGCCGAGATCGGCCCGCGCATGGCCGAGTTGAGCGGTTCCCGGCTGGCC
GCGCAGCAACAGATGGAAGGCCTCCTGGCGCCGCACCGGCCCAAGGAGCCCGCGTGGTTCCTGGCCACCG
TCGGCGTCTCGCCCGACCACCAGGGCAAGGGTCTGGGCAGCGCCGTCGTGCTCCCCGGAGTGGAGGCGGC
CGAGCGCGCCGGGGTGCCCGCCTTCCTGGAGACCTCCGCGCCCCGCAACCTCCCCTTCTACGAGCGGCTC
GGCTTCACCGTCACCGCCGACGTCGAGGTGCCCGAAGGACCGCGCACCTGGTGCATGACCCGCAAGCCCG
GTGCCTGACGCCCGCCCCACGACCCGCAGCGCCCGACCGAAAGGAGCGCACGACCCCATGCATCGGTACC
TTTAAGACCAATGACTTACAAGGCAGCTGTAGATCTTAGCCACTTTTTAAAAGAAAAGGGGGGACTGGAA
GGGCTAATTCACTCCCAACGAAGACAAGATCTGCTTTTTGCTTGTACTGGGTCTCTCTGGTTAGACCAGA
TCTGAGCCTGGGAGCTCTCTGGCTAACTAGGGAACCCACTGCTTAAGCCTCAATAAAGCTTGCCTTGAGT
GCTTCAAGTAGTGTGTGCCCGTCTGTTGTGTGACTCTGGTAACTAGAGATCCCTCAGACCCTTTTAGTCA
GTGTGGAAAATCTCTAGCAGTAGTAGTTCATGTCATCTTATTATTCAGTATTTATAACTTGCAAAGAAAT
GAATATCAGAGAGTGAGAGGAACTTGTTTATTGCAGCTTATAATGGTTACAAATAAAGCAATAGCATCAC
AAATTTCACAAATAAAGCATTTTTTTCACTGCATTCTAGTTGTGGTTTGTCCAAACTCATCAATGTATCT
TATCATGTCTGGCTCTAGCTATCCCGCCCCTAACTCCGCCCATCCCGCCCCTAACTCCGCCCAGTTCCGC
CCATTCTCCGCCCCATGGCTGACTAATTTTTTTTATTTATGCAGAGGCCGAGGCCGCCTCGGCCTCTGAG
CTATTCCAGAAGTAGTGAGGAGGCTTTTTTGGAGGCCTAGGGACGTACCCAATTCGCCCTATAGTGAGTC
GTATTACGCGCGCTCACTGGCCGTCGTTTTACAACGTCGTGACTGGGAAAACCCTGGCGTTACCCAACTT
AATCGCCTTGCAGCACATCCCCCTTTCGCCAGCTGGCGTAATAGCGAAGAGGCCCGCACCGATCGCCCTT
CCCAACAGTTGCGCAGCCTGAATGGCGAATGGG
[124 nt withheld, positions 2064-2187]
C
[91 nt withheld, positions 2189-2279]
A
[49 nt withheld, positions 2281-2329]
CCTTTGACGTTGGAGTCCACGTTCTTT
[37 nt withheld, positions 2357-2393]
ACCCTATCTCGGTCTATTCTTTTGATTTATAAGGGATTTTGCCGATTTCGGCCTATTGGTTAAAAAATGA
GCTGATTTAACAAAAATTTAACGCGAATTTTAACAAAATATTAACGCTTACAATTTAGGTGGCACTTTTC
GGGGAAATGTGCGCGGAACCCCTATTTGTTTATTTTTCTAAATACATTCAAATATGTATCCGCTCATGAG
ACAATAACCCTGATAAATGCTTCAATAATATTGAAAAAGGAAGAGTATGAGTATTCAACATTTCCGTGTC
GCCCTTATTCCCTTTTTTGCGGCATTTTGCCTTCCTGTTTTTGCTCACCCAGAAACGCTGGTGAAAGTAA
AAGATGCTGAAGATCAGTTGGGTGCACGAGTGGGTTACATCGAACTGGATCTCAACAGCGGTAAGATCCT
TGAGAGTTTTCGCCCCGAAGAACGTTTTCCAATGATGAGCACTTTTAAAGTTCTGCTATGTGGCGCGGTA
TTATCCCGTATTGACGCCGGGCAAGAGCAACTCGGTCGCCGCATACACTATTCTCAGAATGACTTGGTTG
AGTACTCACCAGTCACAGAAAAGCATCTTACGGATGGCATGACAGTAAGAGAATTATGCAGTGCTGCCAT
AACCATGAGTGATAACACTGCGGCCAACTTACTTCTGACAACGATCGGAGGACCGAAGGAGCTAACCGCT
TTTTTGCACAACATGGGGGATCATGTAACTCGCCTTGATCGTTGGGAACCGGAGCTGAATGAAGCCATAC
CAAACGACGAGCGTGACACCACGATGCCTGTAGCAATGGCAACAACGTTGCGCAAACTATTAACTGGCGA
ACTACTTACTCTAGCTTCCCGGCAACAATTAATAGACTGGATGGAGGCGGATAAAGTTGCAGGACCACTT
CTGCGCTCGGCCCTTCCGGCTGGCTGGTTTATTGCTGATAAATCTGGAGCCGGTGAGCGTGGGTCTCGCG
GTATCATTGCAGCACTGGGGCCAGATGGTAAGCCCTCCCGTATCGTAGTTATCTACACGACGGGGAGTCA
GGCAACTATGGATGAACGAAATAGACAGATCGCTGAGATAGGTGCCTCACTGATTAAGCATTGGTAACTG
TCAGACCAAGTTTACTCATATATACTTTAGATTGATTTAAAACTTCATTTTTAATTTAAAAGGATCTAGG
TGAAGATCCTTTTTGATAATCTCATGACCAAAATCCCTTAACGTGAGTTTTCGTTCCACTGAGCGTCAGA
CCCCGTAGAAAAGATCAAAGGATCTTCTTGAGATCCTTTTTTTCTGCGCGTAATCTGCTGCTTGCAAACA
AAAAAACCACCGCTACCAGCGGTGGTTTGTTTGCCGGATCAAGAGCTACCAACTCTTTTTCCGAAGGTAA
CTGGCTTCAGCAGAGCGCAGATACCAAATACTGTTCTTCTAGTGTAGCCGTAGTTAGGCCACCACTTCAA
GAACTCTGTAGCACCGCCTACATACCTCGCTCTGCTAATCCTGTTACCAGTGGCTGCTGCCAGTGGCGAT
AAGTCGTGTCTTACCGGGTTGGACTCAAGACGATAGTTACCGGATAAGGCGCAGCGGTCGGGCTGAACGG
GGGGTTCGTGCACACAGCCCAGCTTGGAGCGAACGACCTACACCGAACTGAGATACCTACAGCGTGAGCT
ATGAGAAAGCGCCACGCTTCCCGAAGGGAGAAAGGCGGACAGGTATCCGGTAAGCGGCAGGGTCGGAACA
GGAGAGCGCACGAGGGAGCTTCCAGGGGGAAACGCCTGGTATCTTTATAGTCCTGTCGGGTTTCGCCACC
TCTGACTTGAGCGTCGATTTTTGTGATGCTCGTCAGGGGGGCGGAGCCTATGGAAAAACGCCAGCAACGC
GGCCTTTTTACGGTTCCTGGCCTTTTGCTGGCCTTTTGCTCACATGTTCTTTCCTGCGTTATCCCCTGAT
TCTGTGGATAACCGTATTACCGCCTTTGAGTGAGCTGATACCGCTCGCCGCAGCCGAACGACCGAGCGCA
GCGAGTCAGTGAGCGAGGAAGCGGAAGAGCGCCCAATACGCAAACCGCCTCTCCCCGCGCGTTGGCCGAT
TCATTAATGCAGCTGGCACGACAGGTTTCCCGACTGGAAAGCGGGCAGTGAGCGCAACGCAATTAATGTG
AGTTAGCTTACTCATTAGGCACCCCAGGCTTTACACTTTATGCTTCCGGCTCGTATGTTGTGTGGAATTG
TGAGCGGATAACAATTTCACACAGGAAACAGCTATGACCATGATTACGCCAAGCGCGCAATTAACCCTCA
CTAAAGGGAACAAAAGCTGGAGCTGCAAGCTTAATGTAGTCTTATGCAATACTCTTGTAGTCTTGCAACA
TGGTAACGATGAGTTAGCAACATGCCTTACAAGGAGAGAAAAAGCACCGTGCATGCCGATTGGTGGAAGT
AAGGTGGTACGATCGTGCCTTATTAGGAAGGCAACAGACGGGTCTGACATGGATTGGACGAACCACTGAA
TTGCCGCATTGCAGAGATATTGTATTTAAGTGCCTAGCTCGATACATAAACGGGTCTCTCTGGTTAGACC
AGATCTGAGCCTGGGAGCTCTCTGGCTAACTAGGGAACCCACTGCTTAAGCCTCAATAAAGCTTGCCTTG
AGTGCTTCAAGTAGTGTGTGCCCGTCTGTTGTGTGACTCTGGTAACTAGAGATCCCTCAGACCCTTTTAG
TCAGTGTGGAAAATCTCTAGCAGTGGCGCCCGAACAGGGACTTGAAAGCGAAAGGGAAACCAGAGGAGCT
CTCTCGACGCAGGACTCGGCTTGCTGAAGCGCGCACGGCAAGAGGCGAGGGGCGGCGACTGGTGAGTACG
CCAAAAATTTTGACTAGCGGAGGCTAGAAGGAGAGAGATGGGTGCGAGAGCGTCAGTATTAAGCGGGGGA
GAATTAGATCGCGATGGGAAAAAATTCGGTTAAGGCCAGGGGGAAAGAAAAAATATAAATTAAAACATAT
AGTATGGGCAAGCAGGGAGCTAGAACGATTCGCAGTTAATCCTGGCCTGTTAGAAACATCAGAAGGCTGT
AGACAAATACTGGGACAGCTACAACCATCCCTTCAGACAGGATCAGAAGAACTTAGATCATTATATAATA
CAGTAGCAACCCTCTATTGTGTGCATCAAAGGATAGAGATAAAAGACACCAAGGAAGCTTTAGACAAGAT
AGAGGAAGAGCAAAACAAAAGTAAGACCACCGCACAGCAAGCGGCCGCTGATCTTCAGACCTGGAGGAGG
AGATATGAGGGACAATTGGAGAAGTGAATTATATAAATATAAAGTAGTAAAAATTGAACCATTAGGAGTA
GCACCCACCAAGGCAAAGAGAAGAGTGGTGCAGAGAGAAAAAAGAGCAGTGGGAATAGGAGCTTTGTTCC
TTGGGTTCTTGGGAGCAGCAGGAAGCACTATGGGCGCAGCGTCAATGACGCTGACGGTACAGGCCAGACA
ATTATTGTCTGGTATAGTGCAGCAGCAGAACAATTTGCTGAGGGCTATTGAGGCGCAACAGCATCTGTTG
CAACTCACAGTCTGGGGCATCAAGCAGCTCCAGGCAAGAATCCTGGCTGTGGAAAGATACCTAAAGGATC
AACAGCTCCTGGGGATTTGGGGTTGCTCTGGAAAACTCATTTGCACCACTGCTGTGCCTTGGAATGCTAG
TTGGAGTAATAAATCTCTGGAACAGATTTGGAATCACACGACCTGGATGGAGTGGGACAGAGAAATTAAC
AATTACACAAGCTTAATACACTCCTTAATTGAAGAATCGCAAAACCAGCAAGAAAAGAATGAACAAGAAT
TATTGGAATTAGATAAATGGGCAAGTTTGTGGAATTGGTTTAACATAACAAATTGGCTGTGGTATATAAA
ATTATTCATAATGATAGTAGGAGGCTTGGTAGGTTTAAGAATAGTTTTTGCTGTACTTTCTATAGTGAAT
AGAGTTAGGCAGGGATATTCACCATTATCGTTTCAGACCCACCTCCCAACCCCGAGGGGACCCGACAGGC
CCGAAGGAATAGAAGAAGAAGGTGGAGAGAGAGACAGAGACAGATCCATTCGATTAGTGAACGGATCTCG
ACGGTATCGATCACGAGACTAGCCTCGAGCGGCCGCCCCCTTCACCGAGGGCCTATTTCCCATGATTCCT
TCATATTTGCATATACGATACAAGGCTGTTAGAGAGATAATTGGAATTAATTTGACTGTAAACACAAAGA
TATTAGTACAAAATACGTGACGTAGAAAGTAATAATTTCTTGGGTAGTTTGCAGTTTTAAAATTATGTTT
TAAAATGGACTATCATATGCTTACCGTAACTTGAAAGTATTTCGATTTCTTGGCTTTATATATCTTGTGG
AAAGGACGAAACACCGGGCAGGAGTAATAGGTGTAGAACTCGAGTTCTACACCTATTACTCCTGCTTTTT
GAATTCTCGACCTCGAGACAAATGGCAGTATTCATCCACAATTTTAAAAGAAAAGGGGGGATTGGGGGGT
ACAGTGCAGGGGAAAGAATAGTAGACATAATAGCAACAGACATACAAACTAAAGAATTACAAAAACAAAT
TACAAAAATTCAAAATTTTCGGGTTTATTACAGGGACAGCAGAGATCCACTTTGGCCGCGGCTCGAGGGG
G
Features (pLannotate 1.2.2; 25 found; start..end, strand, type, name):
    529..1128    +  CDS            PuroR: puromycin N-acetyltransferase; pac from Streptomyces alboniger; confers resistance to puromycin
   1171..1254    +  CDS            nef (fragment): NEF_HV1Z2 - Experimental evidence at protein level: Swiss-Prot protein existence level 1. Extracellular Nef protein targets CD4(+) T-lymphocytes for apoptosis by interacting with CXCR4 surface receptors. From Human immunodeficiency virus type 1 group M subtype D (isolate Z2/CDC-Z34) (HIV-1).
   1256..1489    +  LTR            3' LTR (ΔU3): self-inactivating 3' long terminal repeat (LTR) from HIV-1
   1561..1682    +  polyA_signal   SV40 poly(A) signal: SV40 polyadenylation signal
   1722..1857    +  rep_origin     SV40 ori: SV40 origin of replication
   1878..1896    -  promoter       T7 promoter: promoter for bacteriophage T7 RNA polymerase
   1904..2059    +  CDS            lacZα (fragment): LacZα fragment of β-galactosidase; lacZ fragment
   2064..2492    +  rep_origin     f1 ori (sequence partly withheld): f1 bacteriophage origin of replication; arrow indicates direction of (+) strand synthesis
   2545..2649    +  promoter       AmpR promoter: bla
   2650..3510    +  CDS            AmpR: β-lactamase; bla; confers resistance to ampicillin, carbenicillin, and related antibiotics
   3681..4269    +  rep_origin     ori: high-copy-number ColE1/pMB1/pBR322/pUC origin of replication
   4452..4544    +  CDS            lacI (fragment): lac repressor; lacI; The lac repressor binds to the lac operator to inhibit transcription in E. coli. This inhibition can be relieved by adding lactose or isopropyl-β-D-thiogalactopyranoside (IPTG).
   4557..4578    +  protein_bind   CAP binding site: CAP binding activates transcription in the presence of cAMP. E. coli catabolite activator protein
   4593..4623    +  promoter       lac promoter: promoter for the E. coli lac operon
   4631..4647    +  protein_bind   lac operator: The lac repressor binds to the lac operator to inhibit transcription in E. coli. This inhibition can be relieved by adding lactose or isopropyl-β-D-thiogalactopyranoside (IPTG). lac repressor encoded by lacI
   4692..4710    +  promoter       T3 promoter: promoter for bacteriophage T3 RNA polymerase
   4738..4964    +  promoter       RSV promoter: Rous sarcoma virus enhancer/promoter
   4965..5145    +  LTR            5' LTR (truncated): truncated 5' long terminal repeat (LTR) from HIV-1
   5192..5317    +  misc_feature   HIV-1 Ψ: packaging signal of human immunodeficiency virus type 1
   5301..5664    +  CDS            HIV-1 gag (fragment): gag protein from human immunodeficiency virus 1; gag
   5810..6043    +  misc_feature   RRE: The Rev response element (RRE) of HIV-1 allows for Rev-dependent mRNA export from the nucleus to the cytoplasm.
   6420..6520    +  CDS            Rev (fragment): human immunodeficiency virus 1 (HIV-1) Rev protein; rev; enhances nuclear export of unspliced and incompletely spliced viral mRNAs
   6570..6810    +  promoter       U6 promoter: RNA polymerase III promoter for human U6 snRNA
   6915..7032    +  misc_feature   cPPT/CTS: central polypurine tract and central termination sequence of HIV-1
   7081..507     +  promoter       hPGK promoter (across the origin): human phosphoglycerate kinase 1 promoter
