[The description below was written by a language model from this plasmid's Addgene catalogue record and pLannotate feature annotations shown in this document.]
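Description:
pLenti-shDLD #2 is a lentiviral shRNA plasmid built on the pLKO.1 backbone for knocking down the human DLD gene, which encodes dihydrolipoamide dehydrogenase, the E3 component shared by several mitochondrial 2-oxoacid dehydrogenase complexes. It is one numbered hairpin, presumably from a set targeting the same gene. In bacteria the 7,084 nt plasmid is maintained at high copy through a ColE1/pUC-type origin and selected with ampicillin via the bla gene. An f1 origin and remnants of a lac/lacZα cloning region flanked by T3 and T7 promoters are also carried over from the parental backbone.

The viral transfer cassette has a third-generation, self-inactivating layout. An RSV promoter fused to a truncated HIV-1 5' LTR drives production of the genomic RNA in packaging cells. It is followed by the Ψ packaging signal with a gag fragment, the Rev response element for Rev-dependent nuclear export, and a cPPT/CTS element that aids nuclear import of the reverse-transcribed genome. The ΔU3 3' LTR disables LTR promoter activity after integration, and an SV40 poly(A) signal and SV40 origin lie downstream. Within this unit, a human U6 RNA polymerase III promoter transcribes the 58 bp hairpin insert, which was cloned between the AgeI site (destroyed in cloning) and the retained EcoRI site. The feature table does not annotate the hairpin itself, but the gap between U6 and the cPPT/CTS matches its expected position. A separate human PGK promoter expresses puromycin N-acetyltransferase, so transduced mammalian cells can be selected with puromycin. The plasmid is used with packaging and envelope helper plasmids to make lentivirus for stable DLD knockdown in human cells.
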