Addgene plasmid #242707: pLenti-shDLD #2
Purpose: shRNA knockdown human DLD gene
Depositing lab: Xingguo Zhu. Depositing organization: Augusta University.
Backbone
  Vector backbone: pLKO.1
  Vector type: Lentiviral
  Selectable markers: Puromycin
Growth in bacteria
  Bacterial resistance: Ampicillin, 100 μg/mL
  Growth temperature: 37°C
  Growth strain: NEB Stable
  Copy number: High Copy
Gene/Insert
  Gene/Insert name: DLD
  gRNA/shRNA sequence: GCAGGAGTAATAGGTGTAGAA
  Species: H. sapiens (human)
  Insert size (bp): 58
  Entrez Gene: DLD (a.k.a. DLDD, DLDH, E3, GCSL, LAD, OGDC-E3, PHE3)
  Cloning method: Restriction Enzyme; 5′ cloning site AgeI (destroyed during cloning); 3′ cloning site EcoRI (not destroyed)
  Sequencing primers: 5′ common; 3′ common
Terms and licenses: Academic/Nonprofit Terms; Industry Terms: Not Available to Industry
How to cite: pLenti-shDLD #2 was a gift from Xingguo Zhu (Addgene plasmid # 242707 ; http://n2t.net/addgene:242707 ; RRID:Addgene_242707)
